Addgene plasmid #225905: pmRNA-iEMCV-EGFP-A120
Purpose: In vitro transcription of cap-independently (EMCV IRES) translated mRNA encoding EGFP.
Depositing lab: Tom Brown. Depositing organization: University of Oxford. Publication: Enhancing cap-independent translation of linear mRNA. Golojuch S, Largey B, El-Sagheer AH, Brown T. Nat Commun. 2025 Oct 16;16(1):9205. doi: 10.1038/s41467-025-64257-6. PubMed 41102175.
Backbone
  Vector backbone: pCI
  Backbone manufacturer: Promega
  Vector type: Mammalian Expression, Synthetic Biology ; mRNA preparation
Growth in bacteria
  Bacterial resistance: Kanamycin, 30 μg/mL
  Growth temperature: 30°C
  Growth strain: NEB Stable
  Copy number: High Copy
Gene/Insert 1
  Gene/Insert name: A-inserted T7 class III Φ6.5 promoter
  Species: Synthetic
  Insert size (bp): 20
Gene/Insert 2
  Gene/Insert name: EMCV IRES (alt names: iEMCV; Encephalomyocarditis virus internal ribosome entry site)
  Species: Synthetic
  Insert size (bp): 578
Gene/Insert 3
  Gene/Insert name: EGFP (alt name: Enhanced green fluorescent protein)
  Species: Synthetic
  Insert size (bp): 720
Gene/Insert 4
  Gene/Insert name: 2x β-globin UTR
  Species: Synthetic
  Insert size (bp): 270
Gene/Insert 5
  Gene/Insert name: poly(A) tail
  Species: Synthetic
  Insert size (bp): 120
Resource information
  A portion of this plasmid was derived from a plasmid made by: Stephen Ikeda (pRNA2-(A)128, Addgene plasmid #174006; RRID:Addgene_174006). Elizabeth J. Robertson (pCAG-EOMES-EGFP-IRES-Puro).
Terms and licenses: Academic/Nonprofit Terms; Industry Terms: Not Available to Industry
Depositor comments: The A120 sequence can undergo recombination, resulting in its shortening to ~A80 or less. The likelihood of this recombination is significantly reduced when the plasmid is maintained in NEB® Stable Competent E. coli at 30 °C with 30 μg/mL kanamycin. Nevertheless, we recommend picking several colonies and verifying the poly(A) tail length. The length of the A120 sequence can be assessed through a double restriction digest using BsaI-HF®v2 and PmeI in rCutSmart™ Buffer, followed by analysis on a 3.0% agarose (1x TBE) gel. We do not recommend relying on sequencing to assess the poly(A) tail length, as long homopolymer sequences are often misread and appear shorter than they actually are. A DNA template for in vitro transcription can be prepared from this plasmid using BsaI-HF®v2 restriction digest. The presence of the A-inserted T7 class III Φ6.5 promoter facilitates highly efficient in vitro transcription priming with primers, such as CleaN3, containing AG dinucleotide sequence that base-pairs with the promoter.
How to cite: pmRNA-iEMCV-EGFP-A120 was a gift from Tom Brown (Addgene plasmid # 225905 ; http://n2t.net/addgene:225905 ; RRID:Addgene_225905)
