[The description below was written by a language model from this plasmid's Addgene catalogue record and pLannotate feature annotations shown in this document.]
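Description:
pmRNA-iEMCV-EGFP-A120 is a 5.75 kb template plasmid for in vitro transcription, built on the Promega pCI mammalian expression backbone and used to make linear mRNA whose translation is driven by an internal ribosome entry site rather than a 5′ cap. It replicates in E. coli from a high-copy ColE1/pUC-type origin and is selected with kanamycin through a Tn5 aminoglycoside phosphotransferase (NeoR/KanR) gene expressed from the bla promoter. An f1 origin is also present. The pCI-derived CMV enhancer/promoter and chimeric β-globin/immunoglobulin intron sit upstream of the transcription cassette, and an SV40 poly(A) signal is annotated downstream in the reverse orientation.

The payload starts with a 20 bp "A-inserted" T7 class III Φ6.5 promoter. According to the depositor, this variant allows highly efficient priming of transcription with AG-containing initiators that base-pair with the promoter. Next come the encephalomyocarditis virus (EMCV) IRES, the EGFP coding sequence, a 3′ UTR made of two tandem β-globin copies (which the automated annotation labels as β-globin poly(A) fragments), and a template-encoded 120-nucleotide poly(A) tail. A short Rluc fragment annotated immediately before EGFP is probably just a junction-sequence match. A BsaI site downstream of the tail allows linearisation for run-off transcription, giving a transcript that is already polyadenylated.

The A120 tract is prone to recombination in bacteria and can shorten to roughly A80 or less. The depositor therefore recommends a recombination-deficient host, and advises checking tail length by restriction digest, because sequencing tends to under-read long homopolymers. The resulting EGFP mRNA is a fluorescent reporter for studying and improving cap-independent translation of linear mRNA.
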