Features (pLannotate 1.2.2; 19 found; start..end, strand, type, name):
     74..662     +  rep_origin     ori: high-copy-number ColE1/pMB1/pBR322/pUC origin of replication
    875..1252    +  enhancer       CMV enhancer: human cytomegalovirus immediate early enhancer
   1254..1453    +  promoter       CMV promoter: human cytomegalovirus (CMV) immediate early promoter
   1592..1724    +  intron         chimeric intron: chimera between introns from human β-globin and immunoglobulin heavy chain genes
   1782..1798    +  promoter       T7 promoter (fragment): promoter for bacteriophage T7 RNA polymerase
   1830..1853    -  misc_feature   MCS (fragment): pBluescript multiple cloning site
   1973..2435    +  misc_feature   IRES: internal ribosome entry site (IRES) of the encephalomyocarditis virus (EMCV)
   2451..2481    +  CDS            Rluc (fragment): luciferase from the anthozoan coelenterate Renilla reniformis (sea pansy)
   2481..3200    +  CDS            EGFP: the original enhanced GFP (Yang et al., 1996) mammalian codon-optimized
   3211..3342    +  polyA_signal   β-globin poly(A) (fragment): human β-globin polyadenylation signal
   3348..3480    +  polyA_signal   β-globin poly(A) (fragment): human β-globin polyadenylation signal
   3666..3787    -  polyA_signal   SV40 poly(A) signal: SV40 polyadenylation signal
   3810..3878    -  CDS            large T antigen (fragment): large T antigen from SV40 (simian virus 40)
   3897..3964    +  CDS            lacZα (fragment): LacZα fragment of β-galactosidase; lacZ fragment
   3968..4396    +  rep_origin     f1 ori (sequence partly withheld): f1 bacteriophage origin of replication; arrow indicates direction of (+) strand synthesis
   4424..4523    -  misc_feature   bom (fragment): basis of mobility region from pBR322
   4625..4660    -  CDS            rop (fragment): Rop protein, which maintains plasmids at low copy number; rop
   4755..4859    +  promoter       AmpR promoter: bla
   4860..5654    +  CDS            NeoR/KanR: aminoglycoside phosphotransferase from Tn5; aph(3')-II (or nptII); confers resistance to neomycin, kanamycin, and G418 (Geneticin®)
>Addgene plasmid #225905 | pmRNA-iEMCV-EGFP-A120 | addgene full sequence | sequence record 451690 | Addgene NGS Result
TGACCAAAATCCCTTAACGTGAGTTTTCGTTCCACTGAGCGTCAGACCCCGTAGAAAAGATCAAAGGATC
TTCTTGAGATCCTTTTTTTCTGCGCGTAATCTGCTGCTTGCAAACAAAAAAACCACCGCTACCAGCGGTG
GTTTGTTTGCCGGATCAAGAGCTACCAACTCTTTTTCCGAAGGTAACTGGCTTCAGCAGAGCGCAGATAC
CAAATACTGTTCTTCTAGTGTAGCCGTAGTTAGGCCACCACTTCAAGAACTCTGTAGCACCGCCTACATA
CCTCGCTCTGCTAATCCTGTTACCAGTGGCTGCTGCCAGTGGCGATAAGTCGTGTCTTACCGGGTTGGAC
TCAAGACGATAGTTACCGGATAAGGCGCAGCGGTCGGGCTGAACGGGGGGTTCGTGCACACAGCCCAGCT
TGGAGCGAACGACCTACACCGAACTGAGATACCTACAGCGTGAGCTATGAGAAAGCGCCACGCTTCCCGA
AGGGAGAAAGGCGGACAGGTATCCGGTAAGCGGCAGGGTCGGAACAGGAGAGCGCACGAGGGAGCTTCCA
GGGGGAAACGCCTGGTATCTTTATAGTCCTGTCGGGTTTCGCCACCTCTGACTTGAGCGTCGATTTTTGT
GATGCTCGTCAGGGGGGCGGAGCCTATGGAAAAACGCCAGCAACGCGGCCTTTTTACGGTTCCTGGCCTT
TTGCTGGCCTTTTGCTCACATGGCTCGACAGATCATCAATATTGGCCATTAGCCATATTATTCATTGGTT
ATATAGCATAAATCAATATTGGCTATTGGCCATTGCATACGTTGTATCTATATCATAATATGTACATTTA
TATTGGCTCATGTCCAATATGACCGCCATGTTGGCATTGATTATTGACTAGTTATTAATAGTAATCAATT
ACGGGGTCATTAGTTCATAGCCCATATATGGAGTTCCGCGTTACATAACTTACGGTAAATGGCCCGCCTG
GCTGACCGCCCAACGACCCCCGCCCATTGACGTCAATAATGACGTATGTTCCCATAGTAACGCCAATAGG
GACTTTCCATTGACGTCAATGGGTGGAGTATTTACGGTAAACTGCCCACTTGGCAGTACATCAAGTGTAT
CATATGCCAAGTCCGCCCCCTATTGACGTCAATGACGGTAAATGGCCCGCCTGGCATTATGCCCAGTACA
TGACCTTACGGGACTTTCCTACTTGGCAGTACATCTACGTATTAGTCATCGCTATTACCATGGTGATGCG
GTTTTGGCAGTACACCAATGGGCGTGGATAGCGGTTTGACTCACGGGGATTTCCAAGTCTCCACCCCATT
GACGTCAATGGGAGTTTGTTTTGGCACCAAAATCAACGGGACTTTCCAAAATGTCGTAATAACCCCGCCC
CGTTGACGCAAATGGGCGGTAGGCGTGTACGGTGGGAGGTCTATATAAGCAGAGCTCGTTTAGTGAACCG
TCAGATCACTAGACGCTTTATTGCGGTAGTTTATCACAGTTAAATTGCTAACGCAGTCAGTGCTTCTGAC
ACAACAGTCTCGAACTTAAGCTGCAGAAGTTGGTCGTGAGGCACTGGGCAGGTAAGTATCAAGGTTACAA
GACAGGTTTAAGGAGACCAATAGAAACTGGGCTTGTCGAGACAGAGAAGACTCTTGCGTTTCTGATAGGC
ACCTATTGGTCTTACTGACATCCACTTTGCCTTTCTCTCCACAGGTGTCCACTCCCAGTTCAATTACAGC
TCTTAAGGCTAGAGTCACCTGCAACATGACTTAATACGACTCACTATAAGGAGAGATATCACGCGTTCTA
GAGCTAGCCTCGATAAGCTTGATATCGAATTCCGCCCCCCCCCCCTCTCCCTCCCCCCCCCCTAACGTTA
CTGGCCGAAGCCGCTTGGAATAAGGCCGGTGTGCGTTTGTCTATATGTTATTTTCCACCATATTGCCGTC
TTTTGGCAATGTGAGGGCCCGGAAACCTGGCCCTGTCTTCTTGACGAGCATTCCTAGGGGTCTTTCCCCT
CTCGCCAAAGGAATGCAAGGTCTGTTGAATGTCGTGAAGGAAGCAGTTCCTCTGGAAGCTTCTTGAAGAC
AAACAACGTCTGTAGCGACCCTTTGCAGGCAGCGGAACCCCCCACCTGGCGACAGGTGCCTCTGCGGCCA
AAAGCCACGTGTATAAGATACACCTGCAAAGGCGGCACAACCCCAGTGCCACGTTGTGAGTTGGATAGTT
GTGGAAAGAGTCAAATGGCTCTCCTCAAGCGTATTCAACAAGGGGCTGAAGGATGCCCAGAAGGTACCCC
ATTGTATGGGATCTGATCTGGGGCCTCGGTGCACATGCTTTACATGTGTTTAGTCGAGGTTAAAAAAACG
TCTAGGCCCCCCGAACCACGGGGACGTGGTTTTCCTTTGAAAAACACGATGATAATATGACGATGATAAT
ATGACTTCGAAAGTTTATGATCCAGAACAAATGGTGAGCAAGGGCGAGGAGCTGTTCACCGGGGTGGTGC
CCATCCTGGTCGAGCTGGACGGCGACGTAAACGGCCACAAGTTCAGCGTGTCCGGCGAGGGCGAGGGCGA
TGCCACCTACGGCAAGCTGACCCTGAAGTTCATCTGCACCACCGGCAAGCTGCCCGTGCCCTGGCCCACC
CTCGTGACCACCCTGACCTACGGCGTGCAGTGCTTCAGCCGCTACCCCGACCACATGAAGCAGCACGACT
TCTTCAAGTCCGCCATGCCCGAAGGCTACGTCCAGGAGCGCACCATCTTCTTCAAGGACGACGGCAACTA
CAAGACCCGCGCCGAGGTGAAGTTCGAGGGCGACACCCTGGTGAACCGCATCGAGCTGAAGGGCATCGAC
TTCAAGGAGGACGGCAACATCCTGGGGCACAAGCTGGAGTACAACTACAACAGCCACAACGTCTATATCA
TGGCCGACAAGCAGAAGAACGGCATCAAGGTGAACTTCAAGATCCGCCACAACATCGAGGACGGCAGCGT
GCAGCTCGCCGACCACTACCAGCAGAACACCCCCATCGGCGACGGCCCCGTGCTGCTGCCCGACAACCAC
TACCTGAGCACCCAGTCCGCCCTGAGCAAAGACCCCAACGAGAAGCGCGATCACATGGTCCTGCTGGAGT
TCGTGACCGCCGCCGGGATCACTCTCGGCATGGACGAGCTGTACAAGTAAAGCGGCCGCAGCTCGCTTTC
TTGCTGTCCAATTTCTATTAAAGGTTCCTTTGTTCCCTAAGTCCAACTACTAAACTGGGGGATATTATGA
AGGGCCTTGAGCATTTGGATTCTGCCTAATAAAAAACATTTATTTTCATTGCGTTTAGCTCGCTTTCTTG
CTGTCCAATTTCTATTAAAGGTTCCTTTGTTCCCTAAGTCCAACTACTAAACTGGGGGATATTATGAAGG
GCCTTGAGCATTTGGATTCTGCCTAATAAAAAACATTTATTTTCATTGCATTTAAATGTTTAAACAAAAA
AAAAAAAAAAAAAAAAAAAAAAAAAAAAAAAAAAAAAAAAAAAAAAAAAAAAAAAAAAAAAAAAAAAAAA
AAAAAAAAAAAAAAAAAAAAAAAAAAAAAAAAAAAAAAAAAAAAAAGAGACCGGTACGTTCGTGATAAAC
AAACGGCCGCTTCGAGCAGACATGATAAGATACATTGATGAGTTTGGACAAACCACAACTAGAATGCAGT
GAAAAAAATGCTTTATTTGTGAAATTTGTGATGCTATTGCTTTATTTGTAACCATTATAAGCTGCAATAA
ACAAGTTAACAACAACAATTGCATTCATTTTATGTTTCAGGTTCAGGGGGAGATGTGGGAGGTTTTTTAA
AGCAAGTAAAACCTCTACAAATGTGGTAAAATCGATAAGGATCAGGGCTGGCGTAATAGCGAAGAGGCCC
GCACCGATCGCCCTTCCCAACAGTTGCGCAGCCTGAATGGCGAATGG
[124 nt withheld, positions 3968-4091]
C
[91 nt withheld, positions 4093-4183]
A
[49 nt withheld, positions 4185-4233]
CCTTTGACGTTGGAGTCCACGTTCTTT
[37 nt withheld, positions 4261-4297]
ACCCTATCTCGGTCTATTCTTTTGATTTATAAGGGATTTTGCCGATTTCGGCCTATTGGTTAAAAAATGA
GCTGATTTAACAAAAATTTAACGCGAATTTTAACAAAATATTAACGCTTACAATTTCCTGATGCGGTATT
TTCTCCTTACGCATCTGTGCGGTATTTCACACCGCATATGGTGCACTCTCAGTACAATCTGCTCTGATGC
CGCATAGTTAAGCCAGCCCCGACACCCGCCAACACCCGCTGACGCGCCCTGACGGGCTTGTCTGCTCCCG
GCATCCGCTTACAGACAAGCTGTGACCGTCTCCGGGAGCTGCATGTGTCAGAGGTTTTCACCGTCATCAC
CGAAACGCGCGAGACGAAAGGGCCTCGTGATACGCCTATTTTTATAGGTTAATGTCATGATAATAATGGT
TTCTTAGACGTCAGGTGGCACTTTTCGGGGAAATGTGCGCGGAACCCCTATTTGTTTATTTTTCTAAATA
CATTCAAATATGTATCCGCTCATGAGACAATAACCCTGATAAATGCTTCAATAATATTGAAAAAGGAAGA
GTATGATTGAACAAGATGGATTGCACGCAGGTTCTCCGGCCGCTTGGGTGGAGAGGCTATTCGGCTATGA
CTGGGCACAACAGACAATCGGCTGCTCTGATGCCGCCGTGTTCCGGCTGTCAGCGCAGGGGCGCCCGGTT
CTTTTTGTCAAGACCGACCTGTCCGGTGCCCTGAATGAACTGCAAGACGAGGCAGCGCGGCTATCGTGGC
TGGCCACGACGGGCGTTCCTTGCGCAGCTGTGCTCGACGTTGTCACTGAAGCGGGAAGGGACTGGCTGCT
ATTGGGCGAAGTGCCGGGGCAGGATCTCCTGTCATCTCACCTTGCTCCTGCCGAGAAAGTATCCATCATG
GCTGATGCAATGCGGCGGCTGCATACGCTTGATCCGGCTACCTGCCCATTCGACCACCAAGCGAAACATC
GCATCGAGCGAGCACGTACTCGGATGGAAGCCGGTCTTGTCGATCAGGATGATCTGGACGAAGAGCATCA
GGGGCTCGCGCCAGCCGAACTGTTCGCCAGGCTCAAGGCGAGCATGCCCGACGGCGAGGATCTCGTCGTG
ACCCATGGCGATGCCTGCTTGCCGAATATCATGGTGGAAAATGGCCGCTTTTCTGGATTCATCGACTGTG
GCCGGCTGGGTGTGGCGGACCGCTATCAGGACATAGCGTTGGCTACCCGTGATATTGCTGAAGAGCTTGG
CGGCGAATGGGCTGACCGCTTCCTCGTGCTTTACGGTATCGCCGCTCCCGATTCGCAGCGCATCGCCTTC
TATCGCCTTCTTGACGAGTTCTTCTGACTGTCAGACCAAGTTTACTCATATATACTTTAGATTGATTTAA
AACTTCATTTTTAATTTAAAAGGATCTAGGTGAAGATCCTTTTTGATAATCTCA
